>Addgene plasmid #80908 | pLITMUS-rpoN-cI4A5T6T-J23106-geneIII | addgene full sequence | sequence record 369552 | Addgene NGS Result
[194 nt withheld, positions 1-194]
G
[153 nt withheld, positions 196-348]
TTATTTGTTTGTGAATATCAAGGCCAATCGTCTGACCTGCCTCAACCTCCTGTC
[82 nt withheld, positions 403-484]
GCTCTGAGGGA
[161 nt withheld, positions 496-656]
T
[41 nt withheld, positions 658-698]
T
[62 nt withheld, positions 700-761]
A
[35 nt withheld, positions 763-797]
CCTCCCTCAATCGGTTGAATGTCGCCCTTTTGTCTTTGGCGCTGGTAAACCATATGAA
[86 nt withheld, positions 856-941]
T
[36 nt withheld, positions 943-978]
GAAGACCCAGGCATCAAATAAAACGAAAGGCTCAGTCGAAAGACTGGGCCTTTCGTTTTATCTGTTGTTT
GTCGGTGAACGCTCTCTACTAGAGTCACACTGGCTCACCTTCGGGTGGGCCTTTCTGCGTTTATATATAC
TTTAGATTGATT
[38 nt withheld, positions 1131-1168]
A
[37 nt withheld, positions 1170-1206]
ATTTTGTTAAAATTCGCGTTAAATTTTTGTTAAATCAGCTCATTTTTTAACCAATAGGCCGAAATCGGCA
AAATCCCTTATAAATCAAAAGAATAGCCCGAGATAGGGT
[37 nt withheld, positions 1316-1352]
AAAGAACGTGGACTCCAACGTCAAAGG
[91 nt withheld, positions 1380-1470]
T
[45 nt withheld, positions 1472-1516]
G
[125 nt withheld, positions 1518-1642]
AAAGGATCTAGGTGAAGATCCTTTTTGATAATCTCATGACCAAAATCCCTTAACGTGAGTTTTCGTTCCA
CTGAGCGTCAGACCCCGTAGAAAAGATCAAAGGATCTTCTTGAGATCCTTTTTTTCTGCGCGTAATCTGC
TGCTTACAAACAAAAAAACCACCGCTACCAGCGGTGGTTTGTTTGCCGGATCAAGAGCTACCAACTCTTT
TTCCGAAGGTAACTGGCTTCAGCAGAGCGCAGATACCAAATACTGTTCTTCTAGTGTAGCCGTAGTTAGG
CCACCACTTCAAGAACTCTGTAGCACCGCCTACATACCTCGCTCTGCTAATCCTGTTACCAGTGGCTGCT
GCCAGTGGCGATAAGTCGTGTCTTACCGGGTTGGACTCAAGACGATAGTTACCGGATAAGGCGCAGCGGT
CGGGCTGAACGGGGGGTTCGTGCACACAGCCCAGCTTGGAGCGAACGACCTACACCGAACTGAGATACCT
ACAGCGTGAGCTATGAGAAAGCGCCACGCTTCCCGAAGGGAGAAAGGCGGACAGGTATCCGGTAAGCGGC
AGGGTCGGAACAGGAGAGCGCACGAGGGAGCTTCCAGGGGGAAACGCCTGGTATCTTTATAGTCCTGTCG
GGTTTCGCCACCTCTGACTTGAGCGTCGATTTTTGTGATGCTCGTCAGGGGGGCGGAGCCTATGGAAAAA
CGCCAGCAACGCGGCCTTTTTACGGTTCCTGGCCTTTTGCTGGCCTTTTGCTCACATGTAATGTGAGTTA
GCTCACTCATTAGAATTCGCTGAGAGACCCGTGCTGATCACTGACCACAACGTGCGTGAAACACTGGCGG
TTTGTGAACGCGCTTATATCGTCAGTCAGGGGCATTTGATCGCCCACGGCACGCCTACAGAAATCTTACA
AGACGAACACGTTAAGCGTGTATACCTTGGGGAAGACTTCAGACTCTGATAGGGTAGAAGTTTGCGACGT
TTTAGCAGGAGAGTACGATTCTGAACATGAGCACAAAAAAGAAACCATTAACACAAGAGCAGCTTGAGGA
CGCACGTCGCCTTAAAGCAATTTATGAAAAAAAGAAAAATGAACTTGGCTTATCCCAGGAATCTGTCGCA
GACAAGATGGGGATGTGGCAGAACCGCATCTGCGCTTTATTTAATGGCATCGCGGCATTAAATGCTTATA
ACGCCGCATTGCTTGCAAAAATTCTCAAAGTTAGCGTTGAAGAATTTAGCCCTTCAATCGCCAGAGAAAT
CTACGAGATGTATGAAGCGGTTAGTATGCAGCCGTCACTTAGAAGTGAGTATGAGTACCCTGTTTTTTCT
CATGTTCAGGCAGGGATGTTCTCACCTGAGCTTAGAACCTTTACCAAAGGTGATGCGGAGAGATGGGTAA
GCACAACCAAAAAAGCCAGTGATTCTGCATTCTGGCTTGAGGTTGAAGGTAATTCCATGACCGCACCAAC
AGGCTCCAAGCCAAGCTTTCCTGACGGAATGTTAATTCTCGTTGACCCTGAGCAGGCTGTTGAGCCAGGT
GATTTCTGCATAGCCAGACTTGGGGGTGATGAGTTTACCTTCAAGAAACTGATCAGGGATAGCGGTCAGG
TGTTTTTACAACCACTAAACCCACAGTACCCAATGATCCCATGCAATGAGAGTTGTTCCGTTGTGGGGAA
AGTTATCGCTAGTCAGTGGCCTGAAGAGACGTTTGGCTGAGAAGACCCAGGCATCAAATAAAACGAAAGG
CTCAGTCGAAAGACTGGGCCTTTCGTTTTATCTGTTGTTTGTCGGTGAACGCTCTCTACTAGAGTCACAC
TGGCTCACCTTCGGGTGGGCCTTTCTGCGTTTATAGGTCTCCTGGCCTGCAGTAAAGCCCGCTTCGGCGG
GCTTTTTTTTGTTAACTACGTCAGGTGGCACTTTTCGGGGAAATGTGCGCGGAACCCCTATTTGTTTATT
TTTCTAAATACATTCAAATATGTATCCGCTCATGAGACAATAACCCTGATAAATGCTTCAATAATATTGA
AAAAGGAAGAGTATGAGTATTCAACATTTCCGTGTCGCCCTTATTCCCTTTTTTGCGGCATTTTGCCTTC
CTGTTTTTGCTCACCCAGAAACGCTGGTGAAAGTAAAAGATGCTGAAGATCAGTTGGGTGCACGAGTGGG
TTACATCGAACTGGATCTCAACAGCGGTAAGATCCTTGAGAGTTTTCGCCCCGAAGAACGTTTCCCAATG
ATGAGCACTTTTAAAGTTCTGCTATGTGGCGCGGTATTATCCCGTGTTGACGCCGGGCAAGAGCAACTCG
GTCGCCGCATACACTATTCTCAGAATGACTTGGTTGAGTACTCACCAGTCACAGAAAAGCATCTTACGGA
TGGCATGACAGTAAGAGAATTATGCAGTGCTGCCATAACCATGAGTGATAACACTGCGGCCAACTTACTT
CTGACAACGATCGGAGGACCGAAGGAGCTAACCGCTTTTTTGCACAACATGGGGGATCATGTAACTCGCC
TTGATCGTTGGGAACCGGAGCTGAATGAAGCCATACCAAACGACGAGCGTGACACCACGATGCCTGTAGC
AATGGCAACAACGTTGCGCAAACTATTAACTGGCGAACTACTTACTCTAGCTTCCCGGCAACAATTAATA
GACTGGATGGAGGCGGATAAAGTTGCAGGACCACTTCTGCGCTCGGCCCTTCCGGCTGGCTGGTTTATTG
CTGATAAATCTGGAGCCGGTGAGCGTGGGTCCCGCGGTATCATTGCAGCACTGGGGCCAGATGGTAAGCC
CTCCCGTATCGTAGTTATCTACACGACGGGGAGTCAGGCAACTATGGATGAACGAAATAGACAGATCGCT
GAGATAGGTGCCTCACTGATTAAGCATTGGTAACTGTCAGACCAAGTTTACTCATATTTACGGCTAGCTC
AGTCCTAGGTATAGTGCTAGCGAAGACAAAGATGAGAAATACTAG
[84 nt withheld, positions 4628-4711]
TCC
[98 nt withheld, positions 4715-4812]
A
[109 nt withheld, positions 4814-4922]
GT
Features (pLannotate 1.2.2; 13 found; start..end, strand, type, name):
    993..1064    +  terminator     rrnB T1 terminator: transcription terminator T1 from the E. coli rrnB gene
   1080..1107    +  terminator     T7Te terminator: phage T7 early transcription terminator
   1132..1641    -  rep_origin     M13 ori (sequence partly withheld): M13 bacteriophage origin of replication; arrow indicates direction of (+) strand synthesis
   1752..2340    +  rep_origin     ori: high-copy-number ColE1/pMB1/pBR322/pUC origin of replication
   2401..2422    +  protein_bind   CAP binding site: CAP binding activates transcription in the presence of cAMP. E. coli catabolite activator protein
   2443..2598    +  CDS            lptB (fragment): LPTB_ECOLI - Also known as yhbG. Experimental evidence at protein level: Swiss-Prot protein existence level 1. Part of the ABC transporter complex LptBFG involved in the translocation of lipopolysaccharide (LPS) from the inner membrane to the outer membrane. Probably responsible for energy coupling to the transport system. From Escherichia coli (strain K12).
   2649..3362    +  CDS            λ repressor: phage λ repressor; cI
   3377..3448    +  terminator     rrnB T1 terminator: transcription terminator T1 from the E. coli rrnB gene
   3464..3491    +  terminator     T7Te terminator: phage T7 early transcription terminator
   3580..3684    +  promoter       AmpR promoter: bla
   3685..4545    +  CDS            AmpR: β-lactamase; bla; confers resistance to ampicillin, carbenicillin, and related antibiotics
   4575..4603    +  promoter       J23119 promoter (fragment): bacterial promoter (Registry of Standard Biological Parts BBa J23119)
   4628..978     +  CDS            M13 gene III (across the origin) (sequence partly withheld): pIII; III; minor coat protein
