[The description below was written by a language model from this plasmid's Addgene catalogue record and pLannotate feature annotations shown in this document.]
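Description:
pLITMUS-rpoN-cI4A5T6T-J23106-geneIII is a 4,924 bp bacterial phagemid built on the NEB pLITMUS backbone. It replicates in E. coli at high copy from a ColE1/pUC-type origin and is selected with ampicillin through the bla (AmpR) gene and its native promoter. It also carries an M13 origin, which allows single-stranded replication and packaging into filamentous phage particles when the remaining phage functions are supplied in trans. Repository sequencing found a single-nucleotide change within the M13 ori, and its effect on function is unknown.

Two expression cassettes have been added to the backbone. The first places M13 gene III (1,275 bp), encoding the minor coat protein pIII needed for phage infectivity, under the constitutive Anderson-family promoter BBa_J23106. The automated annotation labels this short promoter as a J23119 fragment, which reflects the close similarity of that promoter series. The gene III reading frame spans the numbering origin of the circular sequence and is followed by rrnB T1 and T7Te terminators. The second cassette expresses cI4A5T6T (714 bp), a synthetic variant annotated as phage λ repressor cI, from the rpoN promoter. The lptB fragment annotated just upstream is consistent with E. coli genomic sequence preceding rpoN having been used as the promoter region. This cassette ends in a second rrnB T1/T7Te terminator pair.

The associated publication concerns engineering orthogonal dual transcription factors for multi-input synthetic promoters, so the phagemid presumably serves as a packageable carrier of a cI variant in that work. The record does not describe the exact experimental scheme or what the 4A5T6T designation denotes.
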