Addgene plasmid #80908: pLITMUS-rpoN-cI4A5T6T-J23106-geneIII
Purpose: Phagemid (encodes cI4A5T6T and M13 gene III)
Depositing lab: Mark Isalan. Depositing organization: Imperial College London. Publication: Engineering orthogonal dual transcription factors for multi-input synthetic promoters. Brodel AK, Jaramillo A, Isalan M. Nat Commun. 2016 Dec 16;7:13858. doi: 10.1038/ncomms13858. PubMed 27982027.
Backbone
  Vector backbone: pLITMUS
  Backbone manufacturer: NEB
  Total vector size (bp): 4924
  Modifications to backbone: M13 gene III expression cassette cI4A5T6T expression cassette
  Vector type: Bacterial Expression
Growth in bacteria
  Bacterial resistance: Ampicillin, 100 μg/mL
  Growth temperature: 37°C
  Growth strain: DH5alpha
  Copy number: High Copy
Gene/Insert 1
  Gene/Insert name: M13 gene III
  Species: M13 bacteriophage
  Insert size (bp): 1275
  Promoter: BBa_J23106
  Cloning method: Gibson Cloning
  Sequencing primers: 5′ CGTAGTTATCTACACGACG; 3′ TGCTTATACAATCTTCCTG
Gene/Insert 2
  Gene/Insert name: cI4A5T6T
  Species: Synthetic
  Insert size (bp): 714
  Promoter: rpoN
  Cloning method: Restriction Enzyme; 5′ cloning site EcoRI (not destroyed); 3′ cloning site BsaI (not destroyed)
  Sequencing primers: 5′ gtc gat ttt tgt gat gct cg; 3′ ggg tta ttg tct cat gag cgg ata c
Terms and licenses: Academic/Nonprofit Terms; Industry Terms: Not Available to Industry
Depositor comments: Addgene QC NGS identifies a SNP at nucleotide 1471 in the M13 ori. It is unknown what, if any, impact this may have on plasmid function.
How to cite: pLITMUS-rpoN-cI4A5T6T-J23106-geneIII was a gift from Mark Isalan (Addgene plasmid # 80908 ; http://n2t.net/addgene:80908 ; RRID:Addgene_80908)
